Addgene plasmid #184162: pMC_mNG2(11)_BSDminus_F0
Purpose: Donor cassette plasmid for high-throughput tagging, encoding an mNG2(11) synthetic exon in frame 0, as well as a blasticidin resistance gene for selection of genomic integrants.
Depositing lab: Ophir Shalem. Depositing organization: Children's Hospital of Philadelphia. Publication: Efficient and flexible tagging of endogenous genes by homology-independent intron targeting. Serebrenik YV, Sansbury SE, Kumar SS, Henao-Mejia J, Shalem O. Genome Res. 2019 Aug;29(8):1322-1328. doi: 10.1101/gr.246413.118. Epub 2019 Jun 25. PubMed 31239279.
Backbone
  Vector backbone: pMC.BESPX
  Vector type: CRISPR
  Selectable markers: Blasticidin
Growth in bacteria
  Bacterial resistance: Kanamycin, 50 μg/mL
  Growth temperature: 37°C
  Growth strain: NEB Stable
  Copy number: Unknown
Gene/Insert 1
  Gene/Insert name: mNG2(11) (alt name: mNeonGreen2(11))
  Species: Branchiostoma lanceolatum
Gene/Insert 2
  Gene/Insert name: bsd (alt name: Blasticidin-S deaminase)
  Species: Aspergillus terreus
Terms and licenses: Academic/Nonprofit Terms; Industry Terms: Not Available to Industry
How to cite: pMC_mNG2(11)_BSDminus_F0 was a gift from Ophir Shalem (Addgene plasmid # 184162 ; http://n2t.net/addgene:184162 ; RRID:Addgene_184162)
