[The description below was written by a language model from this plasmid's Addgene catalogue record and pLannotate feature annotations shown in this document.]
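Description:
pMC_mNG2(11)_BSDminus_F0 is a 5.2 kb donor cassette plasmid built on the pMC.BESPX minicircle parental backbone and catalogued as a CRISPR vector. It is intended for high-throughput tagging of endogenous genes in mammalian cells by homology-independent integration into introns. In bacteria it replicates from a high-copy ColE1/pUC-type origin and is selected with kanamycin through the Tn5-derived NeoR/KanR gene. Other backbone annotations include a bom site, rrnB terminators and short fragments of rop, araC and tnpA, which appear to be carry-over sequence. The payload lies between φC31 attP and attB sites. In minicircle systems, φC31 integrase recombines these sites to release the cassette as a small circle free of bacterial backbone, although the record does not state how the donor is prepared in practice.

The region between the att sites carries two elements. The first is a blasticidin S deaminase gene (BSD, from Aspergillus terreus) driven by the EF-1α core promoter and ending in an SV40 poly(A) signal, which allows selection of cells that have integrated the donor. The second is the mNG2(11) synthetic exon, annotated as a short Branchiostoma lanceolatum fluorescent protein fragment (called dLanYFP by the annotation tool). It lies on the opposite strand to BSD, which probably explains the "BSDminus" in the name. mNG2(11) is the eleventh β-strand of split mNeonGreen2, and it becomes fluorescent only when complemented by the separately expressed mNG2(1-10) fragment. "F0" means the exon is in reading frame 0, so it is suited to introns of the matching phase. The splice acceptor and donor sequences expected for a synthetic exon are not annotated in the feature table, nor are any nuclease target sites.
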