Features (pLannotate 1.2.2; 18 found; start..end, strand, type, name):
    280..324     -  promoter       AmpR promoter (fragment): bla
    343..370     -  terminator     rrnB T2 terminator: transcription terminator T2 from the E. coli rrnB gene
    462..548     -  terminator     rrnB T1 terminator: Escherichia coli rrnB; transcription terminator T1 from the E. coli rrnB gene
    550..665     -  ncRNA          5S rRNA: Accession: RF00001 - 5S ribosomal RNA
    778..1050    +  CDS            tnpA (fragment): TN5P_ECOLX - Also known as tnp. Experimental evidence at protein level: Swiss-Prot protein existence level 1. Mediates transposition of transposon Tn5 by a 'cut and paste' mechanism. First, the monomeric transposase binds the 19 bp inverted DNA repeats flanking the transposon. Then, dimerization of the DNA- bound transposase creates a synaptic DNA complex. After nicking of the first DNA strand, excision of the transposon proceeds through a series of intermediates. The transposase then mediates the insertion of the transposon at a new site by strand transfer. The activity of the wild- type tran
   1082..1876    +  CDS            NeoR/KanR: aminoglycoside phosphotransferase from Tn5; aph(3')-II (or nptII); confers resistance to neomycin, kanamycin, and G418 (Geneticin®)
   1963..2002    -  protein_bind   phage φC31 attP (fragment): attachment site of phage φC31 phage φC31 integrase
   2047..2258    +  promoter       EF-1α core promoter: core promoter for human elongation factor EF-1α
   2284..2682    +  CDS            BSD: blasticidin S deaminase; Aspergillus terreus BSD; confers resistance to blasticidin
   2693..2776    +  CDS            large T antigen (fragment): large T antigen from SV40 (simian virus 40)
   2799..2880    +  polyA_signal   SV40 poly(A) signal: SV40 polyadenylation signal
   2935..2991    -  CDS            dLanYFP (fragment): dLanYFP is a basic (constitutively fluorescent) green/yellow fluorescent protein published in 2013, derived from Branchiostoma lanceolatum.
   3089..3122    -  protein_bind   attB: minimal attB site for the φC31 integrase (Groth et al., 2000) phage φC31 integrase
   3143..3160    +  CDS            capTEV™ (fragment): composite tag for in vivo biotinylation, TEV protease cleavage, and 6xHis tagging
   3899..4189    +  CDS            araC (fragment): L-arabinose regulatory protein; araC
   4311..4351    +  CDS            rop (fragment): Rop protein, which maintains plasmids at low copy number; rop
   4453..4593    +  misc_feature   bom: basis of mobility region from pBR322
   4779..209     -  rep_origin     ori (across the origin): high-copy-number ColE1/pMB1/pBR322/pUC origin of replication
>Addgene plasmid #184162 | pMC_mNG2(11)_BSDminus_F0 | addgene full sequence | sequence record 360746 | Addgene NGS Result
GGTATGTAGGCGGTGCTACAGAGTTCTTGAAGTGGTGGCCTAACTACGGCTACACTAGAAGGACAGTATT
TGGTATCTGCGCTCTGCTGAAGCCAGTTACCTTCGGAAAAAGAGTTGGTAGCTCTTGATCCGGCAAACAA
ACCACCGCTGGTAGCGGTGGTTTTTTTGTTTGCAAGCAGCAGATTACGCGCAGAAAAAAAGGATCTCAAG
AAGATCCTTTGATCTTTTCTACGGGGTCTGACGCTCAGTGGAACGAAAACTCACGTTAAGGGATTTTGGT
CATGAGCGGATACATATTTGAATGTATTTAGAAAAATAAACAAAAGAGTTTGTAGAAACGCAAAAAGGCC
ATCCGTCAGGATGGCCTTCTGCTTAATTTGATGCCTGGCAGTTTATGGCGGGCGTCCTGCCCGCCACCCT
CCGGGCCGTTGCTTCGCAACGTTCAAATCCGCTCCCGGCGGATTTGTCCTACTCAGGAGAGCGTTCACCG
ACAAACAACAGATAAAACGAAAGGCCCAGTCTTTCGACTGAGCCTTTCGTTTTATTTGATGCCTGGCAGT
TCCCTACTCTCGCATGGGGAGACCCCACACTACCATCGGCGCTACGGCGTTTCACTTCTGAGTTCGGCAT
GGGGTCAGGTGGGACCACCGCGCTACTGCCGCCAGGCAAATTCTGTTTTATCAGACCGCTTCTGCGTTCT
GATTTAATCTGTATCAGGCTGAAAATCTTCTCTCATCCGCCAAAACAGCCAAGCTGGAGACCGTTTGGCC
CCCCCTCGAGCGCGTAGAAAGCCAGTCCGCAGAAACGGTGCTGACCCCGGATGAATGTCAGCTACTGGGC
TATCTGGACAAGGGAAAACGCAAGCGCAAAGAGAAAGCAGGTAGCTTGCAGTGGGCTTACATGGCGATAG
CTAGACTGGGCGGTTTTATGGACAGCAAGCGAACCGGAATTGCCAGCTGGGGCGCCCTCTGGTAAGGTTG
GGAAGCCCTGCAAAGTAAACTGGATGGCTTTCTTGCCGCCAAGGATCTGATGGCGCAGGGGATCAAGCTC
TGATCAAGAGACAGGATGAGGATCGTTTCGCATGATTGAACAAGATGGATTGCACGCAGGTTCTCCGGCC
GCTTGGGTGGAGAGGCTATTCGGCTATGACTGGGCACAACAGACAATCGGCTGCTCTGATGCCGCCGTGT
TCCGGCTGTCAGCGCAGGGGCGCCCGGTTCTTTTTGTCAAGACCGACCTGTCCGGTGCCCTGAATGAACT
GCAAGACGAGGCAGCGCGGCTATCGTGGCTGGCCACGACGGGCGTTCCTTGCGCAGCTGTGCTCGACGTT
GTCACTGAAGCGGGAAGGGACTGGCTGCTATTGGGCGAAGTGCCGGGGCAGGATCTCCTGTCATCTCACC
TTGCTCCTGCCGAGAAAGTATCCATCATGGCTGATGCAATGCGGCGGCTGCATACGCTTGATCCGGCTAC
CTGCCCATTCGACCACCAAGCGAAACATCGCATCGAGCGAGCACGTACTCGGATGGAAGCCGGTCTTGTC
GATCAGGATGATCTGGACGAAGAGCATCAGGGGCTCGCGCCAGCCGAACTGTTCGCCAGGCTCAAGGCGA
GCATGCCCGACGGCGAGGATCTCGTCGTGACCCATGGCGATGCCTGCTTGCCGAATATCATGGTGGAAAA
TGGCCGCTTTTCTGGATTCATCGACTGTGGCCGGCTGGGTGTGGCGGACCGCTATCAGGACATAGCGTTG
GCTACCCGTGATATTGCTGAAGAGCTTGGCGGCGAATGGGCTGACCGCTTCCTCGTGCTTTACGGTATCG
CCGCTCCCGATTCGCAGCGCATCGCCTTCTATCGCCTTCTTGACGAGTTCTTCTGAATTATTAACTCGAG
ATCCACTAGAGTGTGGCGGCCGCATTCTTATAATCAGCATCATGATGTGGTACCACATCATGATGCTGAT
TACCCCCAACTGAGAGAACTCAAAGGTTACCCCAGTTGGGGCGCCTCACGAAATCGATTCGCTCTTAGGC
TCCGGTGCCCGTCAGTGGGCAGAGCGCACATCGCCCACAGTCCCCGAGAAGTTGGGGGGAGGGGTCGGCA
ATTGAACCGGTGCCTAGAGAAGGTGGCGCGGGGTAAACTGGGAAAGTGATGTCGTGTACTGGCTCCGCCT
TTTTCCCGAGGGTGGGGGAGAACCGTATATAAGTGCAGTAGTCGCCGTGAACGTTCTTTTTCGCAACGGG
TTTGCCGCCAGAACACAGGTGTCGTGACGCGGGATCCGCCACCATGGCCAAGCCTTTGTCTCAAGAAGAA
TCCACCCTCATTGAAAGAGCAACGGCTACAATCAACAGCATCCCCATCTCTGAAGACTACAGCGTCGCCA
GCGCAGCTCTCTCTAGCGACGGCCGCATCTTCACTGGTGTCAATGTATATCATTTTACTGGGGGACCTTG
TGCAGAACTCGTGGTGCTGGGCACTGCTGCTGCTGCGGCAGCTGGCAACCTGACTTGTATCGTCGCGATC
GGAAATGAGAACAGGGGCATCTTGAGCCCCTGCGGACGGTGCCGACAGGTGCTTCTCGATCTGCATCCTG
GGATCAAAGCCATAGTGAAGGACAGTGATGGACAGCCGACGGCAGTTGGGATTCGTGAATTGCTGCCCTC
TGGTTATGTGTGGGAGGGCTAAATCTCCAGAGGATCATAATCAGCCATACCACATTTGTAGAGGTTTTAC
TTGCTTTAAAAAACCTCCCACACCTCCCCCTGAACCTGAAACATAAAATGAATGCAATTGTTGTTGTTAA
CTTGTTTATTGCAGCTTATAATGGTTACAAATAAAGCAATAGCATCACAAATTTCACAAATAAAGCATTT
TTTTCACTGCACCAATACTTACAGAACTTCCACTACTTCCTCCTCCGCTTGAGCCACTTCCGGATCCCAT
CATATCGGTAAAGGCCTTTTGCCACTCCTTGAAGTTGAGCTCGGTCGAACTGCCGCCACCCGAGCCTCCA
CCTGAACTTCCAGAGCCACCCTGGAGAGAGGAGAAGAGAGGAGATTAGAAGAGCGAATCGATTTCGTGAG
GCACTAGTCGCGCCCGGGGAGCCCAAGGGCACGCCCTGGCACCGCGGCCGCTGAGTCTCGACCATCATCA
TCATCATCATTGAGTTTATCTGGGATAACAGGGTAATGTCATCTAGGGATAACAGGGTATGTCATCTGGG
ATAACAGGGTAATGTATCTAGGGATAACAGGGTAATGTCATCTGGGATAACAGGGTAATGTCATCTAGGG
ATAACAGGGTATGTCATCTGGGATAACAGGGTAATGTATCTAGGGATAACAGGGTAATGTCATCTGGGAT
AACAGGGTAATGTCATCTAGGGATAACAGGGTATGTCATCTGGGATAACAGGGTAATGTATCTAGGGATA
ACAGGGTAATGTCATCTGGGATAACAGGGTAATGTCATCTAGGGATAACAGGGTATGTCATCTGGGATAA
CAGGGTAATGTATCTAGGGATAACAGGGTAATGTCATCTGGGATAACAGGGTAATGTCATCTAGGGATAA
CAGGGTATGTCATCTGGGATAACAGGGTAATGTATCTAGGGATAACAGGGTAATGTCATCTGGGATAACA
GGGTAATGTCATCTAGGGATAACAGGGTATGTCATCTGGGATAACAGGGTAATGTCATCTAGGGATAACA
GGGTATGTCATCTGGGATAACAGGGTAATGTATCTAGGGATAACAGGGTAATGTCATCTGGGATAACAGG
GTAATGTCATCTAGGGATAACAGGGTATGTCATCTGGGATAACAGGGTAATGTATCTAGGGATAACAGGG
TAATGTCAAACGGTCTCCAGCTTGGCTGTTTTGGCGGATGAGAGAAGAATCGCCAGCGTCGCACAGCATG
TTTGCTTGTCGCCGTCGCGTCTGTCACATCTTTTCCGCCAGCAGTTAGGGATTAGCGTCTTAAGCTGGCG
CGAGGACCAACGTATCAGCCAGGCGAAGCTGCTTTTGAGCACCACCCGGATGCCTATCGCCACCGTCGGT
CGCAATGTTGGTTTTGACGATCAACTCTATTTCTCGCGGGTATTTAAAAAATGCACCGGGGCCAGCCCGA
GCGAGTTCCGTGCCGGTTGTGAAGAAAAAGTGAATGATGTAGCCGTCAAGTTGTCATAATTGGTAACGAA
TCAGACAATTGACGGCTTGACGGAGTAGCATAGGGTTTGCAGAATCCCTGCTTCGTCCATTTGACAGGCA
CATTATGCATGCCGCTTCGCCTTCGCGCGCGAATTGATCTGCTGCCTCGCGCGTTTCGGTGATGACGGTG
AAAACCTCTGACACATGCAGCTCCCGGAGACGGTCACAGCTTGTCTGTAAGCGGATGCCGGGAGCAGACA
AGCCCGTCAGGGCGCGTCAGCGGGTGTTGGCGGGTGTCGGGGCGCAGCCATGACCCAGTCACGTAGCGAT
AGCGGAGTGTATACTGGCTTAACTATGCGGCATCAGAGCAGATTGTACTGAGAGTGCACCATATGCGGTG
TGAAATACCGCACAGATGCGTAAGGAGAAAATACCGCATCAGGCGCTCTTCCGCTTCCTCGCTCACTGAC
TCGCTGCGCTCGGTCGTTCGGCTGCGGCGAGCGGTATCAGCTCACTCAAAGGCGGTAATACGGTTATCCA
CAGAATCAGGGGATAACGCAGGAAAGAACATGTGAGCAAAAGGCCAGCAAAAGGCCAGGAACCGTAAAAA
GGCCGCGTTGCTGGCGTTTTTCCATAGGCTCCGCCCCCCTGACGAGCATCACAAAAATCGACGCTCAAGT
CAGAGGTGGCGAAACCCGACAGGACTATAAAGATACCAGGCGTTTCCCCCTGGAAGCTCCCTCGTGCGCT
CTCCTGTTCCGACCCTGCCGCTTACCGGATACCTGTCCGCCTTTCTCCCTTCGGGAAGCGTGGCGCTTTC
TCATAGCTCACGCTGTAGGTATCTCAGTTCGGTGTAGGTCGTTCGCTCCAAGCTGGGCTGTGTGCACGAA
CCCCCCGTTCAGCCCGACCGCTGCGCCTTATCCGGTAACTATCGTCTTGAGTCCAACCCGGTAAGACACG
ACTTATCGCCACTGGCAGCAGCCACTGGTAACAGGATTAGCAGAGCGA
